Addgene plasmid #220118: pAAV-EFS-TadA8e-Sauri-U6-Camk2d sgRNA6
Purpose: Expresses SauriABE8e by EFS promoter and sgRNA targeting murine Camk2d intron6 5' splice site by U6 promoter
Depositing lab: Yuxuan Guo. Depositing organization: Peking University Health Science Center. Publication: ABE-Mediated Cardiac Gene Silencing via Single AAVs Requires DNA Accessibility. Liu Z, Yang L, Yang Y, Li J, Chen Z, Guo C, Guo Q, Li Q, Zhao D, Hu X, Gao F, Guo Y. Circ Res. 2025 Jan 16. doi: 10.1161/CIRCRESAHA.124.325611. PubMed 39817340.
Backbone
  Vector backbone: AAV-EFS-SauriABE8e-bGH-U6-sgRNA-BsmBI
  Backbone manufacturer: addgene
  Total vector size (bp): 7898
  Vector type: AAV
Growth in bacteria
  Bacterial resistance: Ampicillin, 100 μg/mL
  Growth temperature: 37°C
  Growth strain: NEB Stable
  Copy number: Unknown
Gene/Insert
  Gene/Insert name: TadA8e, nSauriCas9
  gRNA/shRNA sequence: tttactcAcctttaggtcccg
  Promoter: EFS
  Cloning method: Gibson Cloning
  Sequencing primers: 5′ gtgatgtcgtgtactggctc
Terms and licenses: Academic/Nonprofit Terms; Industry Terms: Not Available to Industry
How to cite: pAAV-EFS-TadA8e-Sauri-U6-Camk2d sgRNA6 was a gift from Yuxuan Guo (Addgene plasmid # 220118 ; http://n2t.net/addgene:220118 ; RRID:Addgene_220118)
