[The description below was written by a language model from this plasmid's Addgene catalogue record and pLannotate feature annotations shown in this document.]
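Description:
pAAV-EFS-TadA8e-Sauri-U6-Camk2d sgRNA6 is a 7,898 bp AAV transfer plasmid that carries a complete adenine base editor and its guide RNA between a single pair of AAV2 inverted terminal repeats, so both components can be packaged into one recombinant AAV. It derives from the AAV-EFS-SauriABE8e-bGH-U6-sgRNA-BsmBI backbone. The bacterial portion contains a high-copy ColE1/pUC-type origin, an f1 origin and a β-lactamase gene for ampicillin selection, along with residual lac operon fragments (lacZα, lacI, lac promoter and operator) that are cloning-vector remnants. Both ITRs are annotated as fragments, and a recombination-deficient strain is listed for propagation, as is usual for repeat-containing AAV plasmids.

Within the ITRs, the compact EFS (EF-1α core) promoter drives a fusion of TadA8e, an evolved form of the E. coli tRNA adenosine deaminase, to a nickase form of SauriCas9. The automated annotation labels this Cas9 open reading frame by its similarity to the Staphylococcus aureus enzyme. The transcript ends at a bovine growth hormone polyadenylation signal. Downstream, in the opposite orientation, a human U6 RNA polymerase III promoter expresses an sgRNA built on an Sa-type scaffold, with a spacer directed at the 5′ splice site of intron 6 of mouse Camk2d. A-to-G editing at this splice donor is intended to disrupt correct splicing and so silence Camk2d without a double-strand break. The associated publication concerns base-editor-mediated cardiac gene silencing using single AAVs, which is consistent with in vivo delivery to mouse heart.
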