Features (pLannotate 1.2.2; 18 found; start..end, strand, type, name):
      1..131     +  repeat_region  AAV2 ITR (fragment): inverted terminal repeat of adeno-associated virus serotype 2 inverted
    145..302     +  CDS            lacZα (fragment): LacZα fragment of β-galactosidase; lacZ fragment
    307..735     +  rep_origin     f1 ori (sequence partly withheld): f1 bacteriophage origin of replication; arrow indicates direction of (+) strand synthesis
    788..892     +  promoter       AmpR promoter: bla
    893..1753    +  CDS            AmpR: β-lactamase; bla; confers resistance to ampicillin, carbenicillin, and related antibiotics
   1924..2512    +  rep_origin     ori: high-copy-number ColE1/pMB1/pBR322/pUC origin of replication
   2695..2787    +  CDS            lacI (fragment): lac repressor; lacI; The lac repressor binds to the lac operator to inhibit transcription in E. coli. This inhibition can be relieved by adding lactose or isopropyl-β-D-thiogalactopyranoside (IPTG).
   2800..2821    +  protein_bind   CAP binding site: CAP binding activates transcription in the presence of cAMP. E. coli catabolite activator protein
   2836..2866    +  promoter       lac promoter: promoter for the E. coli lac operon
   2874..2890    +  protein_bind   lac operator: The lac repressor binds to the lac operator to inhibit transcription in E. coli. This inhibition can be relieved by adding lactose or isopropyl-β-D-thiogalactopyranoside (IPTG). lac repressor encoded by lacI
   2940..3070    -  repeat_region  AAV2 ITR (fragment): inverted terminal repeat of adeno-associated virus serotype 2 inverted
   3092..3110    +  CDS            small t antigen (fragment): SV40 (simian virus 40) small t antigen
   3136..3347    +  promoter       EF-1α core promoter: core promoter for human elongation factor EF-1α
   3418..3909    +  CDS            tadA: TADA_ECOLI - Also known as yfhC. Experimental evidence at protein level: Swiss-Prot protein existence level 1. Catalyzes the deamination of adenosine to inosine at the wobble position 34 of tRNA(Arg2). Essential for cell viability. From Escherichia coli (strain K12).
   4030..7188    +  CDS            cas9: CAS9_STAAU - Experimental evidence at protein level: Swiss-Prot protein existence level 1. CRISPR (clustered regularly interspaced short palindromic repeat) is an adaptive immune system that provides protection against mobile genetic elements (viruses, transposable elements and conjugative plasmids). CRISPR clusters contain spacers, sequences complementary to antecedent mobile elements, and target invading nucleic acids. CRISPR clusters are transcribed and processed into CRISPR RNA (crRNA). In type II CRISPR systems correct processing of pre-crRNA requires a trans- encoded small RNA (tracrRNA)
   7271..7495    +  polyA_signal   bGH poly(A) signal: bovine growth hormone polyadenylation signal
   7521..7579    -  misc_RNA       Sa gRNA scaffold (fragment): guide RNA scaffold for the Staphylococcus aureus CRISPR/Cas9 system
   7635..7875    -  promoter       U6 promoter: RNA polymerase III promoter for human U6 snRNA
>Addgene plasmid #220118 | pAAV-EFS-TadA8e-Sauri-U6-Camk2d sgRNA6 | addgene full sequence | sequence record 436694 | Addgene NGS Result
AGGAACCCCTAGTGATGGAGTTGGCCACTCCCTCTCTGCGCGCTCGCTCGCTCACTGAGGCCGGGCGACC
AAAGGTCGCCCGACGCCCGGGCTTTGCCCGGGCGGCCTCAGTGAGCGAGCGAGCGCGCAGCCTTAATTAA
CCTAATTCACTGGCCGTCGTTTTACAACGTCGTGACTGGGAAAACCCTGGCGTTACCCAACTTAATCGCC
TTGCAGCACATCCCCCTTTCGCCAGCTGGCGTAATAGCGAAGAGGCCCGCACCGATCGCCCTTCCCAACA
GTTGCGCAGCCTGAATGGCGAATGGG
[124 nt withheld, positions 307-430]
C
[91 nt withheld, positions 432-522]
A
[49 nt withheld, positions 524-572]
CCTTTGACGTTGGAGTCCACGTTCTTT
[37 nt withheld, positions 600-636]
ACCCTATCTCGGTCTATTCTTTTGATTTATAAGGGATTTTGCCGATTTCGGCCTATTGGTTAAAAAATGA
GCTGATTTAACAAAAATTTAACGCGAATTTTAACAAAATATTAACGCTTACAATTTAGGTGGCACTTTTC
GGGGAAATGTGCGCGGAACCCCTATTTGTTTATTTTTCTAAATACATTCAAATATGTATCCGCTCATGAG
ACAATAACCCTGATAAATGCTTCAATAATATTGAAAAAGGAAGAGTATGAGTATTCAACATTTCCGTGTC
GCCCTTATTCCCTTTTTTGCGGCATTTTGCCTTCCTGTTTTTGCTCACCCAGAAACGCTGGTGAAAGTAA
AAGATGCTGAAGATCAGTTGGGTGCACGAGTGGGTTACATCGAACTGGATCTCAACAGCGGTAAGATCCT
TGAGAGTTTTCGCCCCGAAGAACGTTTTCCAATGATGAGCACTTTTAAAGTTCTGCTATGTGGCGCGGTA
TTATCCCGTATTGACGCCGGGCAAGAGCAACTCGGTCGCCGCATACACTATTCTCAGAATGACTTGGTTG
AGTACTCACCAGTCACAGAAAAGCATCTTACGGATGGCATGACAGTAAGAGAATTATGCAGTGCTGCCAT
AACCATGAGTGATAACACTGCGGCCAACTTACTTCTGACAACGATCGGAGGACCGAAGGAGCTAACCGCT
TTTTTGCACAACATGGGGGATCATGTAACTCGCCTTGATCGTTGGGAACCGGAGCTGAATGAAGCCATAC
CAAACGACGAGCGTGACACCACGATGCCTGTAGCAATGGCAACAACGTTGCGCAAACTATTAACTGGCGA
ACTACTTACTCTAGCTTCCCGGCAACAATTAATAGACTGGATGGAGGCGGATAAAGTTGCAGGACCACTT
CTGCGCTCGGCCCTTCCGGCTGGCTGGTTTATTGCTGATAAATCTGGAGCCGGTGAGCGTGGGTCTCGCG
GTATCATTGCAGCACTGGGGCCAGATGGTAAGCCCTCCCGTATCGTAGTTATCTACACGACGGGGAGTCA
GGCAACTATGGATGAACGAAATAGACAGATCGCTGAGATAGGTGCCTCACTGATTAAGCATTGGTAACTG
TCAGACCAAGTTTACTCATATATACTTTAGATTGATTTAAAACTTCATTTTTAATTTAAAAGGATCTAGG
TGAAGATCCTTTTTGATAATCTCATGACCAAAATCCCTTAACGTGAGTTTTCGTTCCACTGAGCGTCAGA
CCCCGTAGAAAAGATCAAAGGATCTTCTTGAGATCCTTTTTTTCTGCGCGTAATCTGCTGCTTGCAAACA
AAAAAACCACCGCTACCAGCGGTGGTTTGTTTGCCGGATCAAGAGCTACCAACTCTTTTTCCGAAGGTAA
CTGGCTTCAGCAGAGCGCAGATACCAAATACTGTTCTTCTAGTGTAGCCGTAGTTAGGCCACCACTTCAA
GAACTCTGTAGCACCGCCTACATACCTCGCTCTGCTAATCCTGTTACCAGTGGCTGCTGCCAGTGGCGAT
AAGTCGTGTCTTACCGGGTTGGACTCAAGACGATAGTTACCGGATAAGGCGCAGCGGTCGGGCTGAACGG
GGGGTTCGTGCACACAGCCCAGCTTGGAGCGAACGACCTACACCGAACTGAGATACCTACAGCGTGAGCT
ATGAGAAAGCGCCACGCTTCCCGAAGGGAGAAAGGCGGACAGGTATCCGGTAAGCGGCAGGGTCGGAACA
GGAGAGCGCACGAGGGAGCTTCCAGGGGGAAACGCCTGGTATCTTTATAGTCCTGTCGGGTTTCGCCACC
TCTGACTTGAGCGTCGATTTTTGTGATGCTCGTCAGGGGGGCGGAGCCTATGGAAAAACGCCAGCAACGC
GGCCTTTTTACGGTTCCTGGCCTTTTGCTGGCCTTTTGCTCACATGTTCTTTCCTGCGTTATCCCCTGAT
TCTGTGGATAACCGTATTACCGCCTTTGAGTGAGCTGATACCGCTCGCCGCAGCCGAACGACCGAGCGCA
GCGAGTCAGTGAGCGAGGAAGCGGAAGAGCGCCCAATACGCAAACCGCCTCTCCCCGCGCGTTGGCCGAT
TCATTAATGCAGCTGGCACGACAGGTTTCCCGACTGGAAAGCGGGCAGTGAGCGCAACGCAATTAATGTG
AGTTAGCTCACTCATTAGGCACCCCAGGCTTTACACTTTATGCTTCCGGCTCGTATGTTGTGTGGAATTG
TGAGCGGATAACAATTTCACACAGGAAACAGCTATGACCATGATTACGCCAGATTTAATTAAGGCTGCGC
GCTCGCTCGCTCACTGAGGCCGCCCGGGCAAAGCCCGGGCGTCGGGCGACCTTTGGTCGCCCGGCCTCAG
TGAGCGAGCGAGCGCGCAGAGAGGGAGTGGCCAACTCCATCACTAGGGGTTCCTGCGGCCTCTAGAATTC
GCTAGCTAGGTCTTGAAAGGAGTGGGAATTGGCTCCGGTGCCCGTCAGTGGGCAGAGCGCACATCGCCCA
CAGTCCCCGAGAAGTTGGGGGGAGGGGTCGGCAATTGATCCGGTGCCTAGAGAAGGTGGCGCGGGGTAAA
CTGGGAAAGTGATGTCGTGTACTGGCTCCGCCTTTTTCCCGAGGGTGGGGGAGAACCGTATATAAGTGCA
GTAGTCGCCGTGAACGTTCTTTTTCGCAACGGGTTTGCCGCCAGAACACAGGACCGGTGCCACCATGAAA
CGGACAGCCGACGGAAGCGAGTTCGAGTCACCAAAGAAGAAGCGGAAAGTCTCTGAGGTGGAGTTTTCCC
ACGAGTACTGGATGAGACATGCCCTGACCCTGGCCAAGAGGGCACGGGATGAGAGGGAGGTGCCTGTGGG
AGCCGTGCTGGTGCTGAACAATAGAGTGATCGGCGAGGGCTGGAACAGAGCCATCGGCCTGCACGACCCA
ACAGCCCATGCCGAAATTATGGCCCTGAGACAGGGCGGCCTGGTCATGCAGAACTACAGACTGATTGACG
CCACCCTGTACGTGACATTCGAGCCTTGCGTGATGTGCGCCGGCGCCATGATCCACTCTAGGATCGGCCG
CGTGGTGTTTGGCGTGAGGAACTCAAAAAGAGGCGCCGCAGGCTCCCTGATGAACGTGCTGAACTACCCC
GGCATGAATCACCGCGTCGAAATTACCGAGGGAATCCTGGCAGATGAATGTGCCGCCCTGCTGTGCGATT
TCTATCGGATGCCTAGACAGGTGTTCAATGCTCAGAAGAAGGCCCAGAGCTCCATCAACTCCGGAGGATC
TAGCGGAGGCTCCTCTGGCTCTGAGACACCTGGCACAAGCGAGAGCGCAACACCTGAAAGCAGCGGGGGC
AGCAGCGGGGGGTCAATGCAGGAGAACCAGCAGAAGCAAAATTACATCCTGGGCCTGGCCATCGGCATCA
CCAGCGTGGGCTATGGCCTGATCGACAGCAAGACCAGAGAAGTGATTGACGCCGGCGTGCGGCTATTCCC
AGAGGCCGACTCTGAAAACAACAGCAATAGAAGATCTAAGCGGGGCGCCCGGAGACTGAAAAGACGAAGA
ATCCACAGACTGAACAGAGTGAAAGACCTCCTGGCTGACTACCAGATGATCGACTTAAACAACGTGCCCA
AGTCTACCGACCCCTACACCATCCGGGTGAAGGGACTGCGGGAACCTCTGACCAAGGAAGAGTTTGCCAT
CGCTCTGCTGCATATCGCCAAGAGAAGAGGCCTGCACAACATCTCCGTGAGCATGGGCGATGAGGAACAG
GACAACGAGCTGTCCACCAAGCAGCAGCTGCAGAAGAACGCTCAGCAGCTGCAGGACAAATACGTGTGCG
AGCTGCAACTGGAAAGACTGACCAACATCAACAAGGTCAGAGGCGAGAAGAACCGGTTCAAGACCGAAGA
TTTCGTGAAGGAAGTGAAGCAGCTGTGCGAGACCCAGCGGCAGTACCACAACATCGACGATCAGTTCATC
CAGCAGTACATCGACCTGGTGAGCACCCGGAGAGAATACTTCGAGGGCCCTGGCAACGGCTCTCCATATG
GCTGGGATGGAGATCTGCTGAAGTGGTATGAGAAGCTGATGGGCAGATGCACCTACTTCCCTGAGGAGCT
GAGAAGCGTGAAGTACGCCTACAGCGCCGATCTGTTTAACGCCCTGAACGATCTGAACAACCTGGTTGTG
ACCCGCGACGACAACCCTAAGCTGGAATACTACGAGAAATACCACATTATCGAGAACGTGTTCAAGCAGA
AGAAAAATCCAACTCTGAAGCAAATCGCCAAAGAGATCGGCGTGCAGGATTACGACATCAGAGGATACAG
AATTACCAAGTCCGGTAAGCCTCAGTTCACCAGCTTCAAACTCTACCACGACCTGAAAAACATCTTTGAA
CAGGCCAAATACCTGGAAGATGTGGAGATGCTGGATGAGATAGCTAAAATCCTGACAATCTACCAAGACG
AGATCAGCATCAAGAAAGCCCTGGACCAGCTGCCTGAGCTGCTGACCGAGAGCGAAAAAAGCCAGATCGC
TCAGCTGACCGGCTACACCGGTACACATAGACTGTCTCTGAAGTGCATCCACATCGTGATCGACGAGCTG
TGGGAGAGCCCCGAAAACCAGATGGAAATCTTCACCAGACTGAACCTCAAGCCAAAGAAGGTGGAAATGA
GCGAGATCGACAGCATCCCTACCACACTGGTGGATGAGTTCATCCTGAGCCCTGTGGTGAAGCGGGCCTT
CATCCAGTCCATCAAGGTGATCAACGCTGTGATCAACAGATTCGGCCTGCCCGAGGACATCATTATCGAG
CTGGCCAGAGAGAAGAACAGCAAGGACAGAAGGAAGTTCATCAACAAGCTGCAGAAACAGAATGAGGCCA
CCCGGAAAAAAATCGAGCAGCTGCTGGCCAAGTACGGCAATACCAATGCCAAGTACATGATCGAAAAGAT
CAAGCTGCATGACATGCAGGAGGGCAAGTGTCTGTACAGCCTGGAAGCTATCCCCCTGGAAGACCTGCTG
TCTAATCCTACACACTACGAGGTGGACCACATCATCCCTAGAAGCGTGTCCTTCGACAACAGCCTGAACA
ACAAGGTTCTGGTGAAGCAAAGCGAGAACAGCAAGAAGGGCAATAGGACCCCTTACCAGTACCTGAGCAG
CAACGAGTCCAAGATCTCTTACAACCAGTTCAAGCAGCACATTCTGAACCTGTCTAAGGCCAAAGATAGA
ATCAGCAAGAAGAAACGAGATATGCTGCTGGAAGAACGGGACATCAACAAATTCGAGGTGCAGAAGGAAT
TCATCAACAGAAACCTTGTGGACACCCGGTACGCCACTCGGGAGCTGAGCAACCTGCTGAAGACCTACTT
CAGCACACACGACTACGCCGTGAAAGTGAAGACCATCAACGGCGGCTTCACAAACCACCTGAGGAAGGTG
TGGGACTTCAAGAAGCACCGGAACCACGGCTACAAGCACCACGCCGAGGATGCCCTGGTCATCGCCAACG
CCGACTTTCTGTTCAAAACCCACAAGGCCCTGAGACGGACAGACAAGATCCTGGAACAGCCTGGACTGGA
AGTCAACGACACCACCGTGAAGGTGGACACAGAGGAGAAGTACCAGGAGTTATTCGAGACACCGAAACAA
GTGAAGAACATCAAGCAGTTTAGAGATTTCAAGTATTCTCACAGAGTTGACAAGAAGCCCAACCGGCAGC
TGATCAATGATACCCTGTACAGTACCAGAGAGATCGATGGCGAAACCTACGTGGTCCAAACACTGAAAGA
CCTGTACGCCAAGGACAATGAAAAGGTGAAAAAGCTCTTTACAGAACGGCCTCAAAAGATACTGATGTAC
CAGCACGATCCTAAGACCTTTGAGAAACTGATGACCATTCTGAATCAGTACGCTGAGGCAAAGAATCCTC
TGGCCGCTTATTACGAGGATAAGGGCGAATACGTGACCAAGTACGCCAAGAAGGGCAACGGCCCTGCCAT
CCACAAGATCAAATACATCGACAAGAAACTGGGCAGCTACCTGGACGTGAGTAACAAATATCCTGAGACA
CAGAACAAGCTGGTGAAACTGTCTCTGAAGAGCTTTAGATTCGACATCTACAAATGTGAACAGGGCTACA
AGATGGTGTCCATTGGCTACCTCGACGTACTGAAGAAGGACAACTACTACTACATCCCCAAAGATAAGTA
CGAGGCCGAGAAGCAGAAAAAGAAGATCAAGGAAAGCGACCTCTTCGTGGGCAGCTTCTACTACAACGAC
CTGATCATGTACGAGGACGAACTCTTCCGGGTGATCGGAGTGAACTCCGATATCAACAACCTGGTTGAGC
TGAATATGGTCGACATCACCTACAAGGATTTCTGCGAGGTGAACAACGTGACAGGCGAGAAGAGAATCAA
GAAAACCATCGGAAAGAGAGTGGTGCTGATCGAGAAGTATACGACCGACATCCTGGGAAATCTGTATAAA
ACGCCCCTGCCTAAGAAGCCCCAGCTCATTTTCAAGAGAGGCGAGCTGTCTGGCGGCTCAAAAAGAACCG
CCGACGGCAGCGAATTCGAGCCCAAGAAGAAGAGGAAAGTCTAATAGATCTCGACTGTGCCTTCTAGTTG
CCAGCCATCTGTTGTTTGCCCCTCCCCCGTGCCTTCCTTGACCCTGGAAGGTGCCACTCCCACTGTCCTT
TCCTAATAAAATGAGGAAATTGCATCGCATTGTCTGAGTAGGTGTCATTCTATTCTGGGGGGTGGGGTGG
GGCAGGACAGCAAGGGGGAGGATTGGGAAGACAATAGCAGGCATGCTGGGGATGCGGTGGGCTCTATGGC
TCGAGCGGCCCAAGCTTAAAAAAATCTCGCCAACAAGTTGACGAGATAAACACGGCATTTTGCCTTGTTT
TAGTAGATTCTGTAATTTTCATTACAGAGTACTAAAACCGGGACCTAAAGGTGAGTAAACGGTGTTTCGT
CCTTTCCACAAGATATATAAAGCCAAGAAATCGAAATACTTTCAAGTTACGGTAAGCATATGATAGTCCA
TTTTAAAACATAATTTTAAAACTGCAAACTACCCAAGAAATTATTACTTTCTACGTCACGTATTTTGTAC
TAATATCTTTGTGTTTACAGTCAAATTAATTCTAATTATCTCTCTAACAGCCTTGTATCGTATATGCAAA
TATGAAGGAATCATGGGAAATAGGCCCTCTTCCTGCCCGACCTTGCGGCCGC
